Addgene plasmid #51406: pcDNA3.1(+)IRES GFP
Purpose: Expresses GFP from internal ribosome entry sequence, cloning component
Depositing lab: Kathleen_L Collins. Depositing organization: University of Michigan. Publication: A novel trafficking signal within the HLA-C cytoplasmic tail allows regulated expression upon differentiation of macrophages. Schaefer MR, Williams M, Kulpa DA, Blakely PK, Yaffee AQ, Collins KL. J Immunol. 2008 Jun 15;180(12):7804-17. PubMed 18523244.
Backbone
  Vector backbone: pcDNA3.1(+)
  Backbone manufacturer: Life Technologies
  Backbone size w/o insert (bp): 5440
  Total vector size (bp): 6772
  Modifications to backbone: none
  Vector type: Mammalian Expression
  Selectable markers: Neomycin (select with G418)
Growth in bacteria
  Bacterial resistance: Ampicillin, 100 μg/mL
  Growth temperature: 37°C
  Growth strain: DH5alpha
  Copy number: Unknown
Gene/Insert
  Gene/Insert name: IRES GFP (alt names: internal ribosome entry site; green fluorescent protein)
  Insert size (bp): 1332
  Promoter: CMV
  Cloning method: Restriction Enzyme; 5′ cloning site XhoI (not destroyed); 3′ cloning site XhoI (destroyed during cloning)
  Sequencing primers: 5′ T7; 3′ BGH reverse
Terms and licenses: Academic/Nonprofit Terms; Industry Terms: Not Available to Industry
Depositor comments: The discrepancies between the Addgene QC sequence and the full sequence have no functional consequence.
How to cite: pcDNA3.1(+)IRES GFP was a gift from Kathleen_L Collins (Addgene plasmid # 51406 ; http://n2t.net/addgene:51406 ; RRID:Addgene_51406)
