[The description below was written by a language model from this plasmid's Addgene catalogue record, the feature table of its GenBank file and pLannotate feature annotations shown in this document.]
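Description:
pcDNA3.1(+)IRES GFP is a mammalian expression plasmid built on the commercial pcDNA3.1(+) backbone, into which an IRES-GFP cassette of about 1.3 kb was inserted by restriction cloning at XhoI, leaving the 5′ XhoI site intact and destroying the 3′ one. It is propagated in E. coli through a high-copy ColE1/pUC-type origin with ampicillin selection (AmpR under its own bla promoter). It also carries an f1 origin for single-stranded DNA production. For stable selection in mammalian cells, an SV40 early promoter drives the neomycin phosphotransferase gene, terminated by an SV40 poly(A) signal, conferring G418 resistance.

The expression unit consists of the human CMV immediate-early enhancer and promoter, a T7 promoter, the remaining polylinker region, the encephalomyocarditis virus IRES, an EGFP coding sequence and the bovine growth hormone polyadenylation signal. The IRES allows cap-independent translation of EGFP from an internal position in the transcript. A gene of interest cloned upstream of it therefore yields a bicistronic mRNA in which EGFP fluorescence marks transfected, expressing cells without fusing a tag to the protein. The record accordingly describes the plasmid as a cloning component.

Several short annotations (fragments of an HIV-1 LTR, chicken β-actin promoter, ble, lacI and bom) are small partial matches and are probably not functional elements. The sequenced record is slightly longer (6,858 nt) than the catalogued total size (6,772 bp), and the depositor notes that discrepancies between sequences have no functional consequence. The separate GenBank record covers only a 190 bp stretch containing the T7 promoter and primer site.
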