Features (pLannotate 1.2.2; 22 found; start..end, strand, type, name):
     28..80      -  misc_feature   bom (fragment): basis of mobility region from pBR322
    235..614     +  enhancer       CMV enhancer: human cytomegalovirus immediate early enhancer
    615..818     +  promoter       CMV promoter: human cytomegalovirus (CMV) immediate early promoter
    814..847     +  LTR            5' LTR (truncated) (fragment): truncated 5' long terminal repeat (LTR) from HIV-1
    863..881     +  promoter       T7 promoter: promoter for bacteriophage T7 RNA polymerase
   1002..1018    -  promoter       chicken β-actin promoter (fragment): contains a 21-bp deletion relative to the standard chicken β-actin promoter
   1133..1595    +  misc_feature   IRES: internal ribosome entry site (IRES) of the encephalomyocarditis virus (EMCV)
   1609..2328    +  CDS            EGFP: the original enhanced GFP (Yang et al., 1996) mammalian codon-optimized
   2455..2679    +  polyA_signal   bGH poly(A) signal: bovine growth hormone polyadenylation signal
   2683..2704    +  promoter       SV40 promoter (fragment): SV40 enhancer and early promoter
   2725..3153    +  rep_origin     f1 ori (sequence partly withheld): f1 bacteriophage origin of replication; arrow indicates direction of (+) strand synthesis
   3167..3496    +  promoter       SV40 promoter: SV40 enhancer and early promoter
   3563..4354    +  CDS            neo: KKA2_KLEPN - Also known as kan, nptII. Experimental evidence at protein level: Swiss-Prot protein existence level 1. Resistance to kanamycin, neomycin, paromomycin, ribostamycin, butirosin and gentamicin B. From Klebsiella pneumoniae.
   4378..4536    +  CDS            ble (fragment): BLE_KLEPN - Experimental evidence at protein level: Swiss-Prot protein existence level 1. Binding protein with a strong affinity to the bleomycin family of antibiotics. Binds to CL990; an antimitotic-antibiotic compound. From Klebsiella pneumoniae.
   4531..4652    +  polyA_signal   SV40 poly(A) signal: SV40 polyadenylation signal
   4725..4741    -  protein_bind   lac operator: The lac repressor binds to the lac operator to inhibit transcription in E. coli. This inhibition can be relieved by adding lactose or isopropyl-β-D-thiogalactopyranoside (IPTG). lac repressor encoded by lacI
   4749..4779    -  promoter       lac promoter: promoter for the E. coli lac operon
   4794..4815    -  protein_bind   CAP binding site: CAP binding activates transcription in the presence of cAMP. E. coli catabolite activator protein
   4828..4920    -  CDS            lacI (fragment): lac repressor; lacI; The lac repressor binds to the lac operator to inhibit transcription in E. coli. This inhibition can be relieved by adding lactose or isopropyl-β-D-thiogalactopyranoside (IPTG).
   5103..5691    -  rep_origin     ori: high-copy-number ColE1/pMB1/pBR322/pUC origin of replication
   5862..6722    -  CDS            AmpR: β-lactamase; bla; confers resistance to ampicillin, carbenicillin, and related antibiotics
   6723..6827    -  promoter       AmpR promoter: bla
>Addgene plasmid #51406 | pcDNA3.1(+)IRES GFP | addgene full sequence | sequence record 373028 | Addgene NGS Result
GACGGATCGGGAGATCTCCCGATCCCCTATGGTGCACTCTCAGTACAATCTGCTCTGATGCCGCATAGTT
AAGCCAGTATCTGCTCCCTGCTTGTGTGTTGGAGGTCGCTGAGTAGTGCGCGAGCAAAATTTAAGCTACA
ACAAGGCAAGGCTTGACCGACAATTGCATGAAGAATCTGCTTAGGGTTAGGCGTTTTGCGCTGCTTCGCG
ATGTACGGGCCAGATATACGCGTTGACATTGATTATTGACTAGTTATTAATAGTAATCAATTACGGGGTC
ATTAGTTCATAGCCCATATATGGAGTTCCGCGTTACATAACTTACGGTAAATGGCCCGCCTGGCTGACCG
CCCAACGACCCCCGCCCATTGACGTCAATAATGACGTATGTTCCCATAGTAACGCCAATAGGGACTTTCC
ATTGACGTCAATGGGTGGAGTATTTACGGTAAACTGCCCACTTGGCAGTACATCAAGTGTATCATATGCC
AAGTACGCCCCCTATTGACGTCAATGACGGTAAATGGCCCGCCTGGCATTATGCCCAGTACATGACCTTA
TGGGACTTTCCTACTTGGCAGTACATCTACGTATTAGTCATCGCTATTACCATGGTGATGCGGTTTTGGC
AGTACATCAATGGGCGTGGATAGCGGTTTGACTCACGGGGATTTCCAAGTCTCCACCCCATTGACGTCAA
TGGGAGTTTGTTTTGGCACCAAAATCAACGGGACTTTCCAAAATGTCGTAACAACTCCGCCCCATTGACG
CAAATGGGCGGTAGGCGTGTACGGTGGGAGGTCTATATAAGCAGAGCTCTCTGGCTAACTAGAGAACCCA
CTGCTTACTGGCTTATCGAAATTAATACGACTCACTATAGGGAGACCCAAGCTGGCTAGCGTTTAAACTT
AAGCTTGGTACCGAGCTCGGATCCACTAGTCCAGTGTGGTGGAATTCTGCAGATATCCAGCACAGTGGCG
GCCGCTCGAGGTTAACGAATTCCGCCCCCCCCCCCCCCSSCCYCCYCTCCCTCCCCCCCCCCTAACGTTA
CTGGCCGAAGCCGCTTGGAATAAGGCCGGTGTGCGTTTGTCTATATGTTATTTTCCACCATATTGCCGTC
TTTTGGCAATGTGAGGGCCCGGAAACCTGGCCCTGTCTTCTTGACGAGCATTCCTAGGGGTCTTTCCCCT
CTCGCCAAAGGAATGCAAGGTCTGTTGAATGTCGTGAAGGAAGCAGTTCCTCTGGAAGCTTCTTGAAGAC
AAACAACGTCTGTAGCGACCCTTTGCAGGCAGCGGAACCCCCCACCTGGCGACAGGTGCCTCTGCGGCCA
AAAGCCACGTGTATAAGATACACCTGCAAAGGCGGCACAACCCCAGTGCCACGTTGTGAGTTGGATAGTT
GTGGAAAGAGTCAAATGGCTCTCCTCAAGCGTATTCAACAAGGGGCTGAAGGATGCCCAGAAGGTACCCC
ATTGTATGGGATCTGATCTGGGGCCTCGGTGCACATGCTTTACATGTGTTTAGTCGAGGTTAAAAAAACG
TCTAGGCCCCCCGAACCACGGGGACGTGGTTTTCCTTTGAAAAACACGATGATAATATGGCCACAACCAT
GGTGAGCAAGGGCGAGGAGCTGTTCACCGGGGTGGTGCCCATCCTGGTCGAGCTGGACGGCGACGTAAAC
GGCCACAAGTTCAGCGTGTCTGGCGAGGGCGAGGGCGATGCCACCTACGGCAAGCTGACCCTGAAGTTCA
TCTGCACCACCGGCAAGCTGCCCGTGCCCTGGCCCACCCTCGTGACCACCCTGACCTACGGCGTGCAGTG
CTTCAGCCGCTACCCCGACCACATGAAGCAGCACGACTTCTTCAAGTCCGCCATGCCCGAAGGCTACGTC
CAGGAGCGCACCATCTTCTTCAAGGACGACGGCAACTACAAGACCCGCGCCGAGGTGAAGTTCGAGGGCG
ACACCCTGGTGAACCGCATCGAGCTGAAGGGCATCGACTTCAAGGAGGACGGCAACATCCTGGGGCACAA
GCTGGAGTACAACTACAACAGCCACAACGTCTATATCATGGCCGACAAGCAGAAGAACGGCATCAAGGCG
AACTTCAAGATCCGCCACAACATCGAGGACGGCAGCGTGCAGCTCGCCGACCACTACCAGCAGAACACCC
CCATCGGCGACGGCCCCGTGCTGCTGCCCGACAACCACTACCTGAGCACCCAGTCCGCCCTGAGCAAAGA
CCCCAACGAGAAGCGCGATCACATGGTCCTGCTGGAGTTCGTGACCGCCGCCGGGATCACTCTCGGCATG
GACGAGCTGTACAAGTAATGAATTAATTAAGAATTATCACCGCTTCTATTCAGCCAGTAAGGCCTGTCTT
TAATGGCCTCCGGCATGAGACACTTTCTAGAGTCGAGTCTAGAGGGCCCGTTTAAACCCGCTGATCAGCC
TCGACTGTGCCTTCTAGTTGCCAGCCATCTGTTGTTTGCCCCTCCCCCGTGCCTTCCTTGACCCTGGAAG
GTGCCACTCCCACTGTCCTTTCCTAATAAAATGAGGAAATTGCATCGCATTGTCTGAGTAGGTGTCATTC
TATTCTGGGGGGTGGGGTGGGGCAGGACAGCAAGGGGGAGGATTGGGAAGACAATAGCAGGCATGCTGGG
GATGCGGTGGGCTCTATGGCTTCTGAGGCGGAAAGAACCAGCTGGGGCTCTAGGGGGTATCCCC
[124 nt withheld, positions 2725-2848]
C
[91 nt withheld, positions 2850-2940]
A
[49 nt withheld, positions 2942-2990]
CCTTTGACGTTGGAGTCCACGTTCTTT
[37 nt withheld, positions 3018-3054]
ACCCTATCTCGGTCTATTCTTTTGATTTATAAGGGATTTTGCCGATTTCGGCCTATTGGTTAAAAAATGA
GCTGATTTAACAAAAATTTAACGCGAATTAATTCTGTGGAATGTGTGTCAGTTAGGGTGTGGAAAGTCCC
CAGGCTCCCCAGCAGGCAGAAGTATGCAAAGCATGCATCTCAATTAGTCAGCAACCAGGTGTGGAAAGTC
CCCAGGCTCCCCAGCAGGCAGAAGTATGCAAAGCATGCATCTCAATTAGTCAGCAACCATAGTCCCGCCC
CTAACTCCGCCCATCCCGCCCCTAACTCCGCCCAGTTCCGCCCATTCTCCGCCCCATGGCTGACTAATTT
TTTTTATTTATGCAGAGGCCGAGGCCGCCTCTGCCTCTGAGCTATTCCAGAAGTAGTGAGGAGGCTTTTT
TGGAGGCCTAGGCTTTTGCAAAAAGCTCCCGGGAGCTTGTATATCCATTTTCGGATCTGATCAAGAGACA
GGATGAGGATCGTTTCGCATGATTGAACAAGATGGATTGCACGCAGGTTCTCCGGCCGCTTGGGTGGAGA
GGCTATTCGGCTATGACTGGGCACAACAGACAATCGGCTGCTCTGATGCCGCCGTGTTCCGGCTGTCAGC
GCAGGGGCGCCCGGTTCTTTTTGTCAAGACCGACCTGTCCGGTGCCCTGAATGAACTGCAGGACGAGGCA
GCGCGGCTATCGTGGCTGGCCACGACGGGCGTTCCTTGCGCAGCTGTGCTCGACGTTGTCACTGAAGCGG
GAAGGGACTGGCTGCTATTGGGCGAAGTGCCGGGGCAGGATCTCCTGTCATCTCACCTTGCTCCTGCCGA
GAAAGTATCCATCATGGCTGATGCAATGCGGCGGCTGCATACGCTTGATCCGGCTACCTGCCCATTCGAC
CACCAAGCGAAACATCGCATCGAGCGAGCACGTACTCGGATGGAAGCCGGTCTTGTCGATCAGGATGATC
TGGACGAAGAGCATCAGGGGCTCGCGCCAGCCGAACTGTTCGCCAGGCTCAAGGCGCGCATGCCCGACGG
CGAGGATCTCGTCGTGACCCATGGCGATGCCTGCTTGCCGAATATCATGGTGGAAAATGGCCGCTTTTCT
GGATTCATCGACTGTGGCCGGCTGGGTGTGGCGGACCGCTATCAGGACATAGCGTTGGCTACCCGTGATA
TTGCTGAAGAGCTTGGCGGCGAATGGGCTGACCGCTTCCTCGTGCTTTACGGTATCGCCGCTCCCGATTC
GCAGCGCATCGCCTTCTATCGCCTTCTTGACGAGTTCTTCTGAGCGGGACTCTGGGGTTCGAAATGACCG
ACCAAGCGACGCCCAACCTGCCATCACGAGATTTCGATTCCACCGCCGCCTTCTATGAAAGGTTGGGCTT
CGGAATCGTTTTCCGGGACGCCGGCTGGATGATCCTCCAGCGCGGGGATCTCATGCTGGAGTTCTTCGCC
CACCCCAACTTGTTTATTGCAGCTTATAATGGTTACAAATAAAGCAATAGCATCACAAATTTCACAAATA
AAGCATTTTTTTCACTGCATTCTAGTTGTGGTTTGTCCAAACTCATCAATGTATCTTATCATGTCTGTAT
ACCGTCGACCTCTAGCTAGAGCTTGGCGTAATCATGGTCATAGCTGTTTCCTGTGTGAAATTGTTATCCG
CTCACAATTCCACACAACATACGAGCCGGAAGCATAAAGTGTAAAGCCTGGGGTGCCTAATGAGTGAGCT
AACTCACATTAATTGCGTTGCGCTCACTGCCCGCTTTCCAGTCGGGAAACCTGTCGTGCCAGCTGCATTA
ATGAATCGGCCAACGCGCGGGGAGAGGCGGTTTGCGTATTGGGCGCTCTTCCGCTTCCTCGCTCACTGAC
TCGCTGCGCTCGGTCGTTCGGCTGCGGCGAGCGGTATCAGCTCACTCAAAGGCGGTAATACGGTTATCCA
CAGAATCAGGGGATAACGCAGGAAAGAACATGTGAGCAAAAGGCCAGCAAAAGGCCAGGAACCGTAAAAA
GGCCGCGTTGCTGGCGTTTTTCCATAGGCTCCGCCCCCCTGACGAGCATCACAAAAATCGACGCTCAAGT
CAGAGGTGGCGAAACCCGACAGGACTATAAAGATACCAGGCGTTTCCCCCTGGAAGCTCCCTCGTGCGCT
CTCCTGTTCCGACCCTGCCGCTTACCGGATACCTGTCCGCCTTTCTCCCTTCGGGAAGCGTGGCGCTTTC
TCATAGCTCACGCTGTAGGTATCTCAGTTCGGTGTAGGTCGTTCGCTCCAAGCTGGGCTGTGTGCACGAA
CCCCCCGTTCAGCCCGACCGCTGCGCCTTATCCGGTAACTATCGTCTTGAGTCCAACCCGGTAAGACACG
ACTTATCGCCACTGGCAGCAGCCACTGGTAACAGGATTAGCAGAGCGAGGTATGTAGGCGGTGCTACAGA
GTTCTTGAAGTGGTGGCCTAACTACGGCTACACTAGAAGAACAGTATTTGGTATCTGCGCTCTGCTGAAG
CCAGTTACCTTCGGAAAAAGAGTTGGTAGCTCTTGATCCGGCAAACAAACCACCGCTGGTAGCGGTGGTT
TTTTTGTTTGCAAGCAGCAGATTACGCGCAGAAAAAAAGGATCTCAAGAAGATCCTTTGATCTTTTCTAC
GGGGTCTGACGCTCAGTGGAACGAAAACTCACGTTAAGGGATTTTGGTCATGAGATTATCAAAAAGGATC
TTCACCTAGATCCTTTTAAATTAAAAATGAAGTTTTAAATCAATCTAAAGTATATATGAGTAAACTTGGT
CTGACAGTTACCAATGCTTAATCAGTGAGGCACCTATCTCAGCGATCTGTCTATTTCGTTCATCCATAGT
TGCCTGACTCCCCGTCGTGTAGATAACTACGATACGGGAGGGCTTACCATCTGGCCCCAGTGCTGCAATG
ATACCGCGAGACCCACGCTCACCGGCTCCAGATTTATCAGCAATAAACCAGCCAGCCGGAAGGGCCGAGC
GCAGAAGTGGTCCTGCAACTTTATCCGCCTCCATCCAGTCTATTAATTGTTGCCGGGAAGCTAGAGTAAG
TAGTTCGCCAGTTAATAGTTTGCGCAACGTTGTTGCCATTGCTACAGGCATCGTGGTGTCACGCTCGTCG
TTTGGTATGGCTTCATTCAGCTCCGGTTCCCAACGATCAAGGCGAGTTACATGATCCCCCATGTTGTGCA
AAAAAGCGGTTAGCTCCTTCGGTCCTCCGATCGTTGTCAGAAGTAAGTTGGCCGCAGTGTTATCACTCAT
GGTTATGGCAGCACTGCATAATTCTCTTACTGTCATGCCATCCGTAAGATGCTTTTCTGTGACTGGTGAG
TACTCAACCAAGTCATTCTGAGAATAGTGTATGCGGCGACCGAGTTGCTCTTGCCCGGCGTCAATACGGG
ATAATACCGCGCCACATAGCAGAACTTTAAAAGTGCTCATCATTGGAAAACGTTCTTCGGGGCGAAAACT
CTCAAGGATCTTACCGCTGTTGAGATCCAGTTCGATGTAACCCACTCGTGCACCCAACTGATCTTCAGCA
TCTTTTACTTTCACCAGCGTTTCTGGGTGAGCAAAAACAGGAAGGCAAAATGCCGCAAAAAAGGGAATAA
GGGCGACACGGAAATGTTGAATACTCATACTCTTCCTTTTTCAATATTATTGAAGCATTTATCAGGGTTA
TTGTCTCATGAGCGGATACATATTTGAATGTATTTAGAAAAATAAACAAATAGGGGTTCCGCGCACATTT
CCCCGAAAAGTGCCACCTGACGTC
