LOCUS       Exported 190 bp ds-DNA linear SYN 17-MAY-2021
DEFINITION  Expresses GFP from internal ribosome entry sequence, cloning
            component.
ACCESSION   .
VERSION     .
KEYWORDS    pcDNA3.1(+)IRES GFP
SOURCE      synthetic DNA construct
  ORGANISM  synthetic DNA construct
REFERENCE   1 (bases 1 to 190)
  AUTHORS   Schaefer MR, Williams M, Kulpa DA, Blakely PK, Yaffee AQ, Collins KL
  TITLE     A novel trafficking signal within the HLA-C cytoplasmic tail allows
            regulated expression upon differentiation of macrophages.
  JOURNAL   J Immunol. 2008 Jun 15;180(12):7804-17.
  PUBMED    18523244
REFERENCE   2 (bases 1 to 190)
  AUTHORS   .
  TITLE     Direct Submission
  JOURNAL   Exported May 17, 2021 from SnapGene Server 1.1.58
            http://www.snapgene.com
FEATURES             Location/Qualifiers
     source          1..190
                     /organism="synthetic DNA construct"
                     /mol_type="other DNA"
     primer_bind     24..43
                     /label=T7
                     /note="T7 promoter, forward primer"
     promoter        24..42
                     /label=T7 promoter
                     /note="promoter for bacteriophage T7 RNA polymerase"
ORIGIN
        1 actgcttact ggcttatcga aattaatacg actcactata gggagaccca agctggctag
       61 cgtttaaact taagcttggt accgagctcg gatccactag tccagtgtgg tggaattctg
      121 cagatatcca gcacagtggc ggccgctcga ggttaacgaa ttccgccccc cccccccccc
      181 cccccctcac
//
