>Addgene plasmid #51406 | pcDNA3.1(+)IRES GFP | addgene partial sequence | sequence record 82764 | IRES-F 5'-TGGCTCTCCTCAAGCGTATT-3'
TTGTATGGGATCTGATCTGGGGCCTCGGTGCACATGCTTTACATGTGTTTAGTCGAGGTTAAAAAAACGT
CTAGGCCCCCCGAACCACGGGGACGTGGTTTTCCTTTGAAAAACACGATGATAATATGGCCACAACCATG
GTGAGCAAGGGCGAGGAGCTGTTCACCGGGGTGGTGCCCATCCTGGTCGAGCTGGACGGCGACGTAAACG
GCCACAAGTTCAGCGTGTCTGGCGAGGGCGAGGGCGATGCCACCTACGGCAAGCTGACCCTGAAGTTCAT
CTGCACCACCGGCAAGCTGCCCGTGCCCTGGCCCACCCTCGTGACCACCCTGACCTACGGCGTGCAGTGC
TTCAGCCGCTACCCCGACCACATGAAGCAGCACGACTTCTTCAAGTCCGCCATGCCCGAAGGCTACGTCC
AGGAGCGCACCATCTTCTTCAAGGACGACGGCAACTACAAGACCCGCGCCGAGGTGAAGTTCGAGGGCGA
CACCCTGGTGAACCGCATCGAGCTGAAGGGCATCGACTTCAAGGAGGACGGCAACATCCTGGGGCACAAG
CTGGAGTACAACTACAACAGCCACAACGTCTATATCATGGCCGACAAGCAGAAGAACGGCATCAAGGCGA
ACTTCAAGATCCGCCACAACATCGAGGACGGCAGCGTGCAGCTCGCCGACCACTACCAGCAGAACACCCC
CATCGGCGACGGCCCCGTGCTGCTGCCCGACAACCACTACCTGAGCACCCAGTCCGCCCTGAGCAAAGAC
CCCAACGAGAAGCGCGATCACATGGTCCTGCTGGAGTTCGTGACCGCCGCCGGGATCACTCTCGGCATGG
ACGAGCTGTACAAG
