>Addgene plasmid #51406 | pcDNA3.1(+)IRES GFP | addgene partial sequence | sequence record 201437 | T7 5'-TAATACGACTCACTATAGGG-3'
CGGATCCACTAGTCCAGTGTGGTGGAATTCTGCAGATATCCAGCACAGTGGCGGCCGCTCGAGGTTAACG
AATTCCGCCCCCCCCCCCCCCCCCCCCCTCAC
